>Addgene plasmid #161380 | pDONR221-SLC44A2_STOP | addgene full sequence | sequence record 346610 | Addgene NGS Result
CAAATAATGATTTTATTTTGACTGATAGTGACCTGTTCGTTGCAACACATTGATGAGCAATGCTTTTTTA
TAATGCCAACTTTGTACAAAAAAGCAGGCTCCACCATGGGCGACGAGCGGCCCCACTACTATGGCAAGCA
CGGCACCCCCCAGAAGTACGACCCCACCTTCAAGGGCCCAATCTATAACAGAGGCTGCACCGATATCATC
TGCTGCGTGTTCCTGCTGCTGGCAATCGTGGGATACGTGGCAGTGGGAATCATCGCATGGACCCACGGCG
ACCCCAGAAAAGTGATCTACCCTACAGATAGCCGCGGCGAGTTCTGTGGCCAGAAGGGCACCAAGAACGA
GAATAAGCCATACCTGTTCTACTTCAACATCGTGAAGTGCGCCTCCCCCCTGGTGCTGCTGGAGTTTCAG
TGTCCAACCCCCCAGATCTGCGTGGAGAAGTGTCCCGACAGGTACCTGACATATCTGAATGCCCGGAGCT
CCAGAGATTTCGAGTACTATAAGCAGTTTTGCGTGCCTGGCTTCAAGAACAATAAGGGAGTGGCAGAGGT
GCTGCAGGACGGCGATTGCCCTGCCGTGCTGATCCCCTCTAAGCCTCTGGCCCGGAGATGTTTTCCAGCC
ATCCACGCCTACAAGGGCGTGCTGATGGTGGGCAACGAGACCACATATGAGGACGGCCACGGCAGCCGGA
AGAACATCACCGATCTGGTGGAGGGCGCCAAGAAGGCCAATGGCGTGCTGGAGGCAAGGCAGCTGGCAAT
GCGCATCTTCGAGGACTACACAGTGTCCTGGTATTGGATCATCATCGGCCTGGTCATCGCCATGGCCATG
TCTCTGCTGTTTATCATCCTGCTGAGATTCCTGGCCGGCATCATGGTGTGGGTCATGATCATCATGGTCA
TCCTGGTGCTGGGCTACGGCATCTTTCACTGCTACATGGAGTATAGCAGGCTGAGGGGAGAGGCAGGATC
TGACGTGAGCCTGGTGGATCTGGGCTTTCAGACCGATTTCCGGGTGTACCTGCACCTGAGACAGACATGG
CTGGCCTTTATGATCATCCTGTCCATCCTGGAAGTGATCATCATCCTGCTGCTGATCTTCCTGCGGAAGA
GAATCCTGATCGCCATCGCCCTGATCAAGGAGGCATCCAGGGCAGTGGGATACGTGATGTGCTCTCTGCT
GTATCCTCTGGTGACCTTCTTTCTGCTGTGCCTGTGCATCGCCTACTGGGCCTCTACCGCCGTGTTTCTG
AGCACATCCAACGAGGCCGTGTATAAGATCTTTGACGATAGCCCTTGCCCATTCACCGCCAAGACATGTA
ATCCTGAGACATTCCCATCTAGCAACGAGAGCAGGCAGTGCCCAAATGCCCGCTGTCAGTTCGCCTTTTA
CGGAGGAGAGTCCGGATATCACAGGGCCCTGCTGGGACTGCAGATCTTCAACGCCTTTATGTTCTTTTGG
CTGGCCAATTTTGTGCTGGCCCTGGGACAGGTGACCCTGGCAGGAGCCTTCGCCAGCTACTATTGGGCCC
TGCGCAAGCCTGACGATCTGCCAGCCTTCCCCCTGTTTTCTGCCTTCGGCAGGGCCCTGAGGTACCACAC
AGGAAGCCTGGCCTTCGGCGCCCTGATCCTGGCCATCGTGCAGATCATCAGAGTGATCCTGGAGTATCTG
GATCAGAGACTGAAGGCCGCCGAGAACAAGTTTGCCAAGTGCCTGATGACCTGTCTGAAGTGCTGTTTCT
GGTGCCTGGAGAAGTTTATCAAGTTCCTGAACAGGAATGCCTACATCATGATCGCCATCTATGGCACCAA
CTTCTGTACATCCGCCCGCAATGCCTTCTTTCTGCTGATGCGGAATATCATCAGAGTGGCCGTGCTGGAC
AAGGTGACCGATTTCCTGTTTCTGCTGGGCAAGCTGCTGATCGTGGGCTCTGTGGGCATCCTGGCCTTCT
TTTTCTTTACCCACAGGATCCGCATCGTGCAGGACACAGCCCCCCCTCTGAACTACTATTGGGTGCCAAT
CCTGACCGTGATCGTGGGCAGCTACCTGATCGCCCACGGCTTCTTTTCCGTGTATGGCATGTGCGTGGAT
ACACTGTTCCTGTGCTTCCTGGAGGACCTGGAGCGGAATGATGGCTCCGCCGAGAGACCCTACTTCATGT
CCTCTACCCTGAAGAAGCTGCTGAACAAGACAAATAAGAAGGCCGCCGAGTCTTAAGACCCAGCTTTCTT
GTACAAAGTTGGCATTATAAGAAAGCATTGCTTATCAATTTGTTGCAACGAACAGGTCACTATCAGTCAA
AATAAAATCATTATTTGCCATCCAGCTGATATCCCCTATAGTGAGTCGTATTACATGGTCATAGCTGTTT
CCTGGCAGCTCTGGCCCGTGTCTCAAAATCTCTGATGTTACATTGCACAAGATAAAAATATATCATCATG
AACAATAAAACTGTCTGCTTACATAAACAGTAATACAAGGGGTGTTATGAGCCATATTCAACGGGAAACG
TCGAGGCCGCGATTAAATTCCAACATGGATGCTGATTTATATGGGTATAAATGGGCTCGCGATAATGTCG
GGCAATCAGGTGCGACAATCTATCGCTTGTATGGGAAGCCCGATGCGCCAGAGTTGTTTCTGAAACATGG
CAAAGGTAGCGTTGCCAATGATGTTACAGATGAGATGGTCAGACTAAACTGGCTGACGGAATTTATGCCT
CTTCCGACCATCAAGCATTTTATCCGTACTCCTGATGATGCATGGTTACTCACCACTGCGATCCCCGGAA
AAACAGCATTCCAGGTATTAGAAGAATATCCTGATTCAGGTGAAAATATTGTTGATGCGCTGGCAGTGTT
CCTGCGCCGGTTGCATTCGATTCCTGTTTGTAATTGTCCTTTTAACAGCGATCGCGTATTTCGTCTCGCT
CAGGCGCAATCACGAATGAATAACGGTTTGGTTGATGCGAGTGATTTTGATGACGAGCGTAATGGCTGGC
CTGTTGAACAAGTCTGGAAAGAAATGCATAAACTTTTGCCATTCTCACCGGATTCAGTCGTCACTCATGG
TGATTTCTCACTTGATAACCTTATTTTTGACGAGGGGAAATTAATAGGTTGTATTGATGTTGGACGAGTC
GGAATCGCAGACCGATACCAGGATCTTGCCATCCTATGGAACTGCCTCGGTGAGTTTTCTCCTTCATTAC
AGAAACGGCTTTTTCAAAAATATGGTATTGATAATCCTGATATGAATAAATTGCAGTTTCATTTGATGCT
CGATGAGTTTTTCTAATCAGAATTGGTTAATTGGTTGTAACACTGGCAGAGCATTACGCTGACTTGACGG
GACGGCGCAAGCTCATGACCAAAATCCCTTAACGTGAGTTACGCGTCGTTCCACTGAGCGTCAGACCCCG
TAGAAAAGATCAAAGGATCTTCTTGAGATCCTTTTTTTCTGCGCGTAATCTGCTGCTTGCAAACAAAAAA
ACCACCGCTACCAGCGGTGGTTTGTTTGCCGGATCAAGAGCTACCAACTCTTTTTCCGAAGGTAACTGGC
TTCAGCAGAGCGCAGATACCAAATACTGTTCTTCTAGTGTAGCCGTAGTTAGGCCACCACTTCAAGAACT
CTGTAGCACCGCCTACATACCTCGCTCTGCTAATCCTGTTACCAGTGGCTGCTGCCAGTGGCGATAAGTC
GTGTCTTACCGGGTTGGACTCAAGACGATAGTTACCGGATAAGGCGCAGCGGTCGGGCTGAACGGGGGGT
TCGTGCACACAGCCCAGCTTGGAGCGAACGACCTACACCGAACTGAGATACCTACAGCGTGAGCTATGAG
AAAGCGCCACGCTTCCCGAAGGGAGAAAGGCGGACAGGTATCCGGTAAGCGGCAGGGTCGGAACAGGAGA
GCGCACGAGGGAGCTTCCAGGGGGAAACGCCTGGTATCTTTATAGTCCTGTCGGGTTTCGCCACCTCTGA
CTTGAGCGTCGATTTTTGTGATGCTCGTCAGGGGGGCGGAGCCTATGGAAAAACGCCAGCAACGCGGCCT
TTTTACGGTTCCTGGCCTTTTGCTGGCCTTTTGCTCACATGTTCTTTCCTGCGTTATCCCCTGATTCTGT
GGATAACCGTATTACCGCCTTTGAGTGAGCTGATACCGCTCGCCGCAGCCGAACGACCGAGCGCAGCGAG
TCAGTGAGCGAGGAAGCGGAAGAGCGCCCAATACGCAAACCGCCTCTCCCCGCGCGTTGGCCGATTCATT
AATGCAGCTGGCACGACAGGTTTCCCGACTGGAAAGCGGGCAGTGAGCGCAACGCAATTAATACGCGTAC
CGCTAGCCAGGAAGAGTTTGTAGAAACGCAAAAAGGCCATCCGTCAGGATGGCCTTCTGCTTAGTTTGAT
GCCTGGCAGTTTATGGCGGGCGTCCTGCCCGCCACCCTCCGGGCCGTTGCTTCACAACGTTCAAATCCGC
TCCCGGCGGATTTGTCCTACTCAGGAGAGCGTTCACCGACAAACAACAGATAAAACGAAAGGCCCAGTCT
TCCGACTGAGCCTTTCGTTTTATTTGATGCCTGGCAGTTCCCTACTCTCGCGTTAACGCTAGCATGGATG
TTTTCCCAGTCACGACGTTGTAAAACGACGGCCAGTCTTAAGCTCGGGCCC
Features (pLannotate 1.2.2; 10 found; start..end, strand, type, name):
      1..100     +  protein_bind   attL1: mutant version of attL; recombination site for the Gateway® LR reaction LR Clonase™
    106..2223    +  CDS            SLC44A2: CTL2_HUMAN - Also known as CTL2. Experimental evidence at protein level: Swiss-Prot protein existence level 1. Isoform 1, but not isoform 3, exhibits some choline transporter activity. From Homo sapiens (Human).
   2228..2327    -  protein_bind   attL2: mutant version of attL; recombination site for the Gateway® LR reaction LR Clonase™
   2345..2363    -  promoter       T7 promoter: promoter for bacteriophage T7 RNA polymerase
   2497..3306    +  CDS            KanR: aminoglycoside phosphotransferase; aph(3')-Ia; confers resistance to kanamycin in bacteria or G418 (Geneticin®) in eukaryotes
   3453..4041    +  rep_origin     ori: high-copy-number ColE1/pMB1/pBR322/pUC origin of replication
   4224..4316    +  CDS            lacI (fragment): lac repressor; lacI; The lac repressor binds to the lac operator to inhibit transcription in E. coli. This inhibition can be relieved by adding lactose or isopropyl-β-D-thiogalactopyranoside (IPTG).
   4371..4398    -  terminator     rrnB T2 terminator: transcription terminator T2 from the E. coli rrnB gene
   4530..4573    +  terminator     rrnB T1 terminator: Escherichia coli rrnB; transcription terminator T1 from the E. coli rrnB gene
   4620..4656    -  CDS            lacZα (fragment): LacZα fragment of β-galactosidase; lacZ fragment
