[The description below was written by a language model from this plasmid's Addgene catalogue record and pLannotate feature annotations shown in this document.]
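Description:
pDONR221-SLC44A2_STOP is a Gateway entry clone built on the pDONR221 backbone, carrying a codon-optimized open reading frame for human SLC44A2 (also known as CTL2), a choline transporter-like member of the solute carrier family. The sequenced plasmid is about 4.7 kb, and the insert of roughly 2.1 kb is flanked by attL1 and attL2 sites. These sites allow the ORF to be moved directionally into any attR-containing destination vector by an LR Clonase reaction. The plasmid is maintained in E. coli through a high-copy ColE1/pUC-type origin and is selected with kanamycin through an aminoglycoside phosphotransferase gene.

Although the catalogue lists the vector type as mammalian expression, the feature table shows no eukaryotic promoter or polyadenylation signal upstream or downstream of the ORF, so expression depends on the destination vector chosen. The only promoter annotated is a T7 promoter lying just outside attL2 on the reverse strand. The rrnB T1 and T2 terminators upstream of attL1 are standard pDONR elements that insulate the cloned region from read-through transcription in bacteria. The short lacI and lacZα fragments annotated are backbone remnants rather than functional genes.

As the name indicates, this version retains a stop codon at the end of the ORF. It is therefore suited to expressing the native, untagged protein or N-terminal fusions, but not C-terminal tags supplied by a destination vector; the depositors note that a companion clone without the stop codon exists for that purpose. The construct belongs to a consortium collection of solute carrier clones assembled to support research on SLC transporters and drug discovery.
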