Addgene plasmid #161380: pDONR221-SLC44A2_STOP
Purpose: Gateway entry clone with codon-optimized ORF sequence for subcloning into custom expression vectors. Contains a STOP codon at the end of the codon-optimized ORF sequence.
Depositing lab: RESOLUTE Consortium & Giulio Superti-Furga. Depositing organization: CeMM Research Center for Molecular Medicine. Publication: The RESOLUTE consortium: unlocking SLC transporters for drug discovery. Superti-Furga G, Lackner D, Wiedmer T, Ingles-Prieto A, Barbosa B, Girardi E, Goldmann U, Gurtl B, Klavins K, Klimek C, Lindinger S, Lineiro-Retes E, Muller AC, Onstein S, Redinger G, Reil D, Sedlyarov V, Wolf G, Crawford M, Everley R, ... Steppan CM. Nat Rev Drug Discov. 2020 Jul;19(7):429-430. doi: 10.1038/d41573-020-00056-6. PubMed 32265506.
Backbone
  Vector backbone: pDONR221
  Backbone manufacturer: ThermoFisher Scientific
  Backbone size w/o insert (bp): 2550
  Vector type: Mammalian Expression
Growth in bacteria
  Bacterial resistance: Kanamycin, 50 μg/mL
  Growth temperature: 37°C
  Growth strain: NEB Stable
  Copy number: High Copy
Gene/Insert
  Gene/Insert name: SLC44A2 (alt name: CTL2)
  Species: H. sapiens (human)
  Insert size (bp): 2121
  Entrez Gene: SLC44A2 (a.k.a. CTL2, PP1292)
  Cloning method: Gateway Cloning
  Sequencing primers: 5′ M13-fwd; 3′ M13-rev
Terms and licenses: Academic/Nonprofit Terms; Industry Terms
Depositor comments: This plasmid contains a STOP codon at the end of the codon-optimized ORF. For the version of this plasmid that does not contain a STOP codon, please see Addgene plasmid 132214 For more information on the full Resolute plasmid collection, please see www.addgene.org/depositor-collections/re-solute/. Please provide your feedback on this plasmid to the RESOLUTE consortium by filling out their RESOLUTE repository feedback form: https://forms.office.com/Pages/ResponsePage.aspx?id=0e05yklzmkS7rjFGQL4N7z4feCLQvEJAmVcOCM_u885UN1JJRko0Ukg4TVQwNTZLOUxPQVJWT1NHUCQlQCN0PWcu
How to cite: pDONR221-SLC44A2_STOP was a gift from RESOLUTE Consortium & Giulio Superti-Furga (Addgene plasmid # 161380 ; http://n2t.net/addgene:161380 ; RRID:Addgene_161380)
