>Addgene plasmid #161380 | pDONR221-SLC44A2_STOP | depositor partial sequence | sequence record 312695 | Codon-optimized ORF of SLC44A2
ATGGGCGACGAGCGGCCCCACTACTATGGCAAGCACGGCACCCCCCAGAAGTACGACCCCACCTTCAAGG
GCCCAATCTATAACAGAGGCTGCACCGATATCATCTGCTGCGTGTTCCTGCTGCTGGCAATCGTGGGATA
CGTGGCAGTGGGAATCATCGCATGGACCCACGGCGACCCCAGAAAAGTGATCTACCCTACAGATAGCCGC
GGCGAGTTCTGTGGCCAGAAGGGCACCAAGAACGAGAATAAGCCATACCTGTTCTACTTCAACATCGTGA
AGTGCGCCTCCCCCCTGGTGCTGCTGGAGTTTCAGTGTCCAACCCCCCAGATCTGCGTGGAGAAGTGTCC
CGACAGGTACCTGACATATCTGAATGCCCGGAGCTCCAGAGATTTCGAGTACTATAAGCAGTTTTGCGTG
CCTGGCTTCAAGAACAATAAGGGAGTGGCAGAGGTGCTGCAGGACGGCGATTGCCCTGCCGTGCTGATCC
CCTCTAAGCCTCTGGCCCGGAGATGTTTTCCAGCCATCCACGCCTACAAGGGCGTGCTGATGGTGGGCAA
CGAGACCACATATGAGGACGGCCACGGCAGCCGGAAGAACATCACCGATCTGGTGGAGGGCGCCAAGAAG
GCCAATGGCGTGCTGGAGGCAAGGCAGCTGGCAATGCGCATCTTCGAGGACTACACAGTGTCCTGGTATT
GGATCATCATCGGCCTGGTCATCGCCATGGCCATGTCTCTGCTGTTTATCATCCTGCTGAGATTCCTGGC
CGGCATCATGGTGTGGGTCATGATCATCATGGTCATCCTGGTGCTGGGCTACGGCATCTTTCACTGCTAC
ATGGAGTATAGCAGGCTGAGGGGAGAGGCAGGATCTGACGTGAGCCTGGTGGATCTGGGCTTTCAGACCG
ATTTCCGGGTGTACCTGCACCTGAGACAGACATGGCTGGCCTTTATGATCATCCTGTCCATCCTGGAAGT
GATCATCATCCTGCTGCTGATCTTCCTGCGGAAGAGAATCCTGATCGCCATCGCCCTGATCAAGGAGGCA
TCCAGGGCAGTGGGATACGTGATGTGCTCTCTGCTGTATCCTCTGGTGACCTTCTTTCTGCTGTGCCTGT
GCATCGCCTACTGGGCCTCTACCGCCGTGTTTCTGAGCACATCCAACGAGGCCGTGTATAAGATCTTTGA
CGATAGCCCTTGCCCATTCACCGCCAAGACATGTAATCCTGAGACATTCCCATCTAGCAACGAGAGCAGG
CAGTGCCCAAATGCCCGCTGTCAGTTCGCCTTTTACGGAGGAGAGTCCGGATATCACAGGGCCCTGCTGG
GACTGCAGATCTTCAACGCCTTTATGTTCTTTTGGCTGGCCAATTTTGTGCTGGCCCTGGGACAGGTGAC
CCTGGCAGGAGCCTTCGCCAGCTACTATTGGGCCCTGCGCAAGCCTGACGATCTGCCAGCCTTCCCCCTG
TTTTCTGCCTTCGGCAGGGCCCTGAGGTACCACACAGGAAGCCTGGCCTTCGGCGCCCTGATCCTGGCCA
TCGTGCAGATCATCAGAGTGATCCTGGAGTATCTGGATCAGAGACTGAAGGCCGCCGAGAACAAGTTTGC
CAAGTGCCTGATGACCTGTCTGAAGTGCTGTTTCTGGTGCCTGGAGAAGTTTATCAAGTTCCTGAACAGG
AATGCCTACATCATGATCGCCATCTATGGCACCAACTTCTGTACATCCGCCCGCAATGCCTTCTTTCTGC
TGATGCGGAATATCATCAGAGTGGCCGTGCTGGACAAGGTGACCGATTTCCTGTTTCTGCTGGGCAAGCT
GCTGATCGTGGGCTCTGTGGGCATCCTGGCCTTCTTTTTCTTTACCCACAGGATCCGCATCGTGCAGGAC
ACAGCCCCCCCTCTGAACTACTATTGGGTGCCAATCCTGACCGTGATCGTGGGCAGCTACCTGATCGCCC
ACGGCTTCTTTTCCGTGTATGGCATGTGCGTGGATACACTGTTCCTGTGCTTCCTGGAGGACCTGGAGCG
GAATGATGGCTCCGCCGAGAGACCCTACTTCATGTCCTCTACCCTGAAGAAGCTGCTGAACAAGACAAAT
AAGAAGGCCGCCGAGTCTTAA
